>Addgene plasmid #37195 | UbG76C | addgene full sequence | sequence record 203145 | Addgene NGS Result
TATAGGCGCCAGCAACCGCACCTGTGGCGCCGGTGATGCCGGCCACGATGCGTCCGGCGTAGAGGATCGA
GATCTCGATCCCGCGAAATTAATACGACTCACTATAGGGAGACCACAACGGTTTCCCTCTAGAAATAATT
TTGTTTAACTTTAAGAAGGAGATATACATATGCAGATCTTCGTCAAGACGTTAACCGGTAAAACCATAAC
TCTAGAAGTTGAACCATCCGATACCATCGAAAACGTTAAGGCTAAAATTCAAGACAAGGAAGGCATTCCA
CCTGATCAACAAAGATTGATCTTTGCCGGTAAGCAGCTCGAGGACGGTAGAACGCTGTCTGATTACAACA
TTCAGAAGGAGTCGACCTTACATCTTGTCTTAAGACTAAGAGGTGGTTGAGGATCCGGCTGCTAACAAAG
CCCGAAAGGAAGCTGAGTTGGCTGCTGCCACCGCTGAGCAATAACTAGCATAACCCCTTGGGGCCTCTAA
ACGGGTCTTGAGGGGTTTTTTGCTGAAAGGAGGAACTATATCCGGATATCCACAGGACGGGTGTGGTCGC
CATGATCGCGTAGTCGATAGTGGCTCCAAGTAGCGAAGCGAGCAGGACTGGGCGGCGGCCAAAGCGGTCG
GACAGTGCTCCGAGAACGGGTGCGCATAGAAATTGCATCAACGCATATAGCGCTAGCAGCACGCCATAGT
GACTGGCGATGCTGTCGGAATGGACGATATCCCGCAAGAGGCCCGGCAGTACCGGCATAACCAAGCCTAT
GCCTACAGCATCCAGGGTGACGGTGCCGAGGATGACGATGAGCGCATTGTTAGATTTCATACACGGTGCC
TGACTGCGTTAGCAATTTAACTGTGATAAACTACCGCATTAAAGCTTATCGATGATAAGCTGTCAAACAT
GAGAATTCTTGAAGACGAAAGGGCCTCGTGATACGCCTATTTTTATAGGTTAATGTCATGATAATAATGG
TTTCTTAGACGTCAGGTGGCACTTTTCGGGGAAATGTGCGCGGAACCCCTATTTGTTTATTTTTCTAAAT
ACATTCAAATATGTATCCGCTCATGAGACAATAACCCTGATAAATGCTTCAATAATATTGAAAAAGGAAG
AGTATGAGTATTCAACATTTCCGTGTCGCCCTTATTCCCTTTTTTGCGGCATTTTGCCTTCCTGTTTTTG
CTCACCCAGAAACGCTGGTGAAAGTAAAAGATGCTGAAGATCAGTTGGGTGCACGAGTGGGTTACATCGA
ACTGGATCTCAACAGCGGTAAGATCCTTGAGAGTTTTCGCCCCGAAGAACGTTTTCCAATGATGAGCACT
TTTAAAGTTCTGCTATGTGGCGCGGTATTATCCCGTGTTGACGCCGGGCAAGAGCAACTCGGTCGCCGCA
TACACTATTCTCAGAATGACTTGGTTGAGTACTCACCAGTCACAGAAAAGCATCTTACGGATGGCATGAC
AGTAAGAGAATTATGCAGTGCTGCCATAACCATGAGTGATAACACTGCGGCCAACTTACTTCTGACAACG
ATCGGAGGACCGAAGGAGCTAACCGCTTTTTTGCACAACATGGGGGATCATGTAACTCGCCTTGATCGTT
GGGAACCGGAGCTGAATGAAGCCATACCAAACGACGAGCGTGACACCACGATGCCTGCAGCAATGGCAAC
AACGTTGCGCAAACTATTAACTGGCGAACTACTTACTCTAGCTTCCCGGCAACAATTAATAGACTGGATG
GAGGCGGATAAAGTTGCAGGACCACTTCTGCGCTCGGCCCTTCCGGCTGGCTGGTTTATTGCTGATAAAT
CTGGAGCCGGTGAGCGTGGGTCTCGCGGTATCATTGCAGCACTGGGGCCAGATGGTAAGCCCTCCCGTAT
CGTAGTTATCTACACGACGGGGAGTCAGGCAACTATGGATGAACGAAATAGACAGATCGCTGAGATAGGT
GCCTCACTGATTAAGCATTGGTAACTGTCAGACCAAGTTTACTCATATATACTTTAGATTGATTTAAAAC
TTCATTTTTAATTTAAAAGGATCTAGGTGAAGATCCTTTTTGATAATCTCATGACCAAAATCCCTTAACG
TGAGTTTTCGTTCCACTGAGCGTCAGACCCCGTAGAAAAGATCAAAGGATCTTCTTGAGATCCTTTTTTT
CTGCGCGTAATCTGCTGCTTGCAAACAAAAAAACCACCGCTACCAGCGGTGGTTTGTTTGCCGGATCAAG
AGCTACCAACTCTTTTTCCGAAGGTAACTGGCTTCAGCAGAGCGCAGATACCAAATACTGTCCTTCTAGT
GTAGCCGTAGTTAGGCCACCACTTCAAGAACTCTGTAGCACCGCCTACATACCTCGCTCTGCTAATCCTG
TTACCAGTGGCTGCTGCCAGTGGCGATAAGTCGTGTCTTACCGGGTTGGACTCAAGACGATAGTTACCGG
ATAAGGCGCAGCGGTCGGGCTGAACGGGGGGTTCGTGCACACAGCCCAGCTTGGAGCGAACGACCTACAC
CGAACTGAGATACCTACAGCGTGAGCTATGAGAAAGCGCCACGCTTCCCGAAGGGAGAAAGGCGGACAGG
TATCCGGTAAGCGGCAGGGTCGGAACAGGAGAGCGCACGAGGGAGCTTCCAGGGGGAAACGCCTGGTATC
TTTATAGTCCTGTCGGGTTTCGCCACCTCTGACTTGAGCGTCGATTTTTGTGATGCTCGTCAGGGGGGCG
GAGCCTATGGAAAAACGCCAGCAACGCGGCCTTTTTACGGTTCCTGGCCTTTTGCTGGCCTTTTGCTCAC
ATGTTCTTTCCTGCGTTATCCCCTGATTCTGTGGATAACCGTATTACCGCCTTTGAGTGAGCTGATACCG
CTCGCCGCAGCCGAACGACCGAGCGCAGCGAGTCAGTGAGCGAGGAAGCGGAAGAGCGCCTGATGCGGTA
TTTTCTCCTTACGCATCTGTGCGGTATTTCACACCGCAATGGTGCACTCTCAGTACAATCTGCTCTGATG
CCGCATAGTTAAGCCAGTATACACTCCGCTATCGCTACGTGACTGGGTCATGGCTGCGCCCCGACACCCG
CCAACACCCGCTGACGCGCCCTGACGGGCTTGTCTGCTCCCGGCATCCGCTTACAGACAAGCTGTGACCG
TCTCCGGGAGCTGCATGTGTCAGAGGTTTTCACCGTCATCACCGAAACGCGCGAGGCAGCTGCGGTAAAG
CTCATCAGCGTGGTCGTGAAGCGATTCACAGATGTCTGCCTGTTCATCCGCGTCCAGCTCGTTGAGTTTC
TCCAGAAGCGTTAATGTCTGGCTTCTGATAAAGCGGGCCATGTTAAGGGCGGTTTTTTCCTGTTTGGTCA
CTGATGCCTCCGTGTAAGGGGGATTTCTGTTCATGGGGGTAATGATACCGATGAAACGAGAGAGGATGCT
CACGATACGGGTTACTGATGATGAACATGCCCGGTTACTGGAACGTTGTGAGGGTAAACAACTGGCGGTA
TGGATGCGGCGGGACCAGAGAAAAATCACTCAGGGTCAATGCCAGCGCTTCGTTAATACAGATGTAGGTG
TTCCACAGGGTAGCCAGCAGCATCCTGCGATGCAGATCCGGAACATAATGGTGCAGGGCGCTGACTTCCG
CGTTTCCAGACTTTACGAAACACGGAAACCGAAGACCATTCATGTTGTTGCTCAGGTCGCAGACGTTTTG
CAGCAGCAGTCGCTTCACGTTCGCTCGCGTATCGGTGATTCATTCTGCTAACCAGTAAGGCAACCCCGCC
AGCCTAGCCGGGTCCTCAACGACAGGAGCACGATCATGCGCACCCGTGGCCAGGACCCAACGCTGCCCGA
GATGCGCCGCGTGCGGCTGCTGGAGATGGCGGACGCGATGGATATGTTCTGCCAAGGGTTGGTTTGCGCA
TTCACAGTTCTCCGCAAGAATTGATTGGCTCCAATTCTTGGAGTGGTGAATCCGTTAGCGAGGTGCCGCC
GGCTTCCATTCAGGTCGAGGTGGCCCGGCTCCATGCACCGCGACGCAACGCGGGGAGGCAGACAAGGTAT
AGGGCGGCGCCTACAATCCATGCCAACCCGTTCCATGTGCTCGCCGAGGCGGCATAAATCGCCGTGACGA
TCAGCGGTCCAATGATCGAAGTTAGGCTGGTAAGAGCCGCGAGCGATCCTTGAAGCTGTCCCTGATGGTC
GTCATCTACCTGCCTGGACAGCATGGCCTGCAACGCGGGCATCCCGATGCCGCCGGAAGCGAGAAGAATC
ATAATGGGGAAGGCCATCCAGCCTCGCGTCGCGAACGCCAGCAAGACGTAGCCCAGCGCGTCGGCCGCCA
TGCCGGCGATAATGGCCTGCTTCTCGCCGAAACGTTTGGTGGCGGGACCAGTGACGAAGGCTTGAGCGAG
GGCGTGCAAGATTCCGAATACCGCAAGCGACAGGCCGATCATCGTCGCGCTCCAGCGAAAGCGGTCCTCG
CCGAAAATGACCCAGAGCGCTGCCGGCACCTGTCCTACGAGTTGCATGATAAAGAAGACAGTCATAAGTG
CGGCGACGATAGTCATGCCCCGCGCCCACCGGAAGGAGCTGACTGGGTTGAAGGCTCTCAAGGGCATCGG
TCGACGCTCTCCCTTATGCGACTCCTGCATTAGGAAGCAGCCCAGTAGTAGGTTGAGGCCGTTGAGCACC
GCCGCCGCAAGGAATGGTGCATGCAAGGAGATGGCGCCCAACAGTCCCCCGGCCACGGGGCCTGCCACCA
TACCCACGCCGAAACAAGCGCTCATGAGCCCGAAGTGGCGAGCCCGATCTTCCCCATCGGTGATGTCGGC
GA
Features (pLannotate 1.2.2; 14 found; start..end, strand, type, name):
     90..108     +  promoter       T7 promoter: promoter for bacteriophage T7 RNA polymerase
    140..162     +  RBS            RBS: efficient ribosome binding site from bacteriophage T7 gene 10 (Olins and Rangwala, 1989)
    170..397     +  CDS            ubiquitin: human ubiquitin
    408..457     +  CDS            SET1 (fragment): solubility-enhancement tag derived from T7 phage gene 10B
    465..512     +  terminator     T7 terminator: transcription terminator for bacteriophage T7 RNA polymerase
    538..830     -  CDS            TcR (fragment): tetracycline efflux protein; tet; confers resistance to tetracycline
    878..906     -  promoter       tet promoter: E. coli promoter for tetracycline efflux protein gene
   1019..1123    +  promoter       AmpR promoter: bla
   1124..1984    +  CDS            AmpR: β-lactamase; bla; confers resistance to ampicillin, carbenicillin, and related antibiotics
   2155..2743    +  rep_origin     ori: high-copy-number ColE1/pMB1/pBR322/pUC origin of replication
   2929..3068    -  misc_feature   bom: basis of mobility region from pBR322
   3170..3361    -  CDS            rop: Rop protein, which maintains plasmids at low copy number; rop
   3378..3758    +  CDS            YPB1_ECOLX: Protein predicted: Swiss-Prot protein existence level 4. From Escherichia coli.
   4000..68      -  CDS            TcR (fragment) (across the origin): tetracycline efflux protein; tet; confers resistance to tetracycline
