[The description below was written by a language model from this plasmid's Addgene catalogue record and pLannotate feature annotations shown in this document.]
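Description:
UbG76C is a bacterial expression plasmid built on the Novagen pET3a backbone, carrying human ubiquitin in which the C-terminal glycine 76 is replaced by cysteine. The 228 bp coding sequence was inserted between the NdeI and BamHI sites, both retained. This places it downstream of the T7 promoter and the strong phage T7 gene 10 ribosome binding site, and upstream of the T7 terminator. Transcription therefore depends on T7 RNA polymerase, which is normally supplied by a suitable E. coli expression host, while DH5alpha is listed for propagation. The protein is expressed without any tag. The short gene 10-derived fragment annotated just after the ubiquitin reading frame lies downstream of the insert and appears to be residual vector sequence rather than a fusion partner.

The plasmid is maintained through a pBR322-type ColE1/pMB1 origin accompanied by the rop gene and the bom mobility region, which is consistent with the low copy number stated in the catalogue entry even though the annotation tool labels the origin generically as high copy. Selection is by ampicillin via the β-lactamase gene and its own promoter. The tetracycline resistance gene survives only as disrupted fragments, alongside the tet promoter, and is a remnant of the pBR322 ancestry. The sequenced record is 4,832 nt, slightly shorter than the 4,868 bp listed total.

The record does not state a specific use. A unique cysteine at the ubiquitin C-terminus generally provides a reactive thiol for site-specific chemical linkage, for example disulfide or crosslinker-based conjugates that mimic ubiquitin attached to an enzyme or substrate. That would fit the associated study on how OTUB1 inhibits ubiquitination.
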