Addgene plasmid #37195: UbG76C
Depositing lab: Cynthia Wolberger. Publication: The mechanism of OTUB1-mediated inhibition of ubiquitination. Wiener R, Zhang X, Wang T, Wolberger C. Nature. 2012 Feb 22;483(7391):618-22. doi: 10.1038/nature10911. PubMed 22367539.
Backbone
  Vector backbone: PET3a
  Backbone manufacturer: Novagen
  Backbone size w/o insert (bp): 4640
  Total vector size (bp): 4868
  Vector type: Bacterial Expression
Growth in bacteria
  Bacterial resistance: Ampicillin, 100 μg/mL
  Growth temperature: 37°C
  Growth strain: DH5alpha
  Growth instructions: Start culture has to be freshly grow 4 to 6 hrs until O.D. around 0.6. Store it in 4oC overnight. Then it will be used to grow culture for expression.
  Copy number: Low Copy
Gene/Insert
  Gene/Insert name: Ubiquitin G76C mutant
  Species: H. sapiens (human)
  Insert size (bp): 228
  Mutation: Glycine 76 changed to Cystine
  Promoter: T7
  Tag / fusion protein: No tag
  Cloning method: Restriction Enzyme; 5′ cloning site NdeI (not destroyed); 3′ cloning site BamHI (not destroyed)
  Sequencing primers: 5′ T7; 3′ T7term
Terms and licenses: Academic/Nonprofit Terms; Industry Terms: Not Available to Industry
How to cite: UbG76C was a gift from Cynthia Wolberger (Addgene plasmid # 37195)
